Addgene plasmid #122015: pCoofy63
Purpose: (Empty Backbone) Baculovirus vector for parallel SLIC cloning containing N-terminal His6-Smt3Star (SumoStar*) and different C-tag options
Depositing lab: Sabine Suppmann. Depositing organization: Max Planck Institute of Biochemistry. Publication: A new method to customize protein expression vectors for fast, efficient and background free parallel cloning. Scholz J, Besir H, Strasser C, Suppmann S. BMC Biotechnol. 2013 Feb 14;13(1):12. 10.1186/1472-6750-13-12 PubMed 23410102.
Backbone
  Vector backbone: pFastBac
  Backbone manufacturer: Thermo
  Backbone size (bp): 5583
  Vector type: Insect Expression
  Tag / fusion protein: His6-Smt3Star (N terminal on insert); Multi3: depending on the LP2 primer, either no C-tag, C-10His, C-TwinStrep, or C-EPEA is inserted (C terminal on insert)
Growth in bacteria
  Bacterial resistance: Ampicillin, 100 μg/mL
  Growth temperature: 37°C
  Growth strain: DB3.1
  Copy number: High Copy
Gene/Insert
  Gene/Insert name: None
Terms and licenses: Academic/Nonprofit Terms; Industry Terms: Not Available to Industry
Depositor comments: ccdB Survival cells are NOT suitable for the unmodified plasmid containing the ccdB gene. The plasmid is provided in the recommended DB3.1 strain. C-terminal 10x His tag is flanked by stop codons. Depending on the LP2 primer used in SLIC, this C-terminal tag can be fused to the target gene. Please see supplemental file for LP1 and LP2 primers to use for SLIC cloning. A detailed protocol for using pCoofy plasmids is available at https://p4eu.org/wiki . Use one of the following linearization primer pairs for SLIC cloning. Choose one LP1 forward vector primer and one LP2 reverse vector primer: LP1 forward vector primer: SLIC Primer (3C site) 5' GGGCCCCTGGAACAGAACTTCCAG 3' LP2 - select a LP2 primer below depending on which C-terminal tags you want to include fused to your gene of interest: none SLIC Primer 5' CGCCATTAACCTGATGTTCTGGGG 3', 10His- SLIC Primer 5'GAGCATCATCATCATCACCAC 3', TwinStrep- SLIC Primer 5' AGCGCTTGGAGCCACCCGCAG 3', EPEA- SLIC Primer 5' GAACCGGAAGCGTGAGCGGCCG 3' Test each preparation of the plasmid by transforming it into non-resistant cells (ex. DH5a) to ensure negative selection by ccdB kills all the transformed cells as expected.
How to cite: pCoofy63 was a gift from Sabine Suppmann (Addgene plasmid # 122015 ; http://n2t.net/addgene:122015 ; RRID:Addgene_122015)
