[The description below was written by a language model from this plasmid's Addgene catalogue record and pLannotate feature annotations shown in this document.]
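Description:
pCoofy63 is an empty-backbone baculovirus transfer vector built on pFastBac, intended for insect-cell protein expression and designed for parallel, sequence- and ligation-independent (SLIC) cloning. In E. coli it replicates from a high-copy ColE1/pUC-type origin and is selected with ampicillin (AmpR); an f1 origin is also present. Because the unmodified plasmid carries the gyrase toxin gene ccdB, it must be maintained in a ccdB-tolerant strain (DB3.1 is specified, and the depositor notes that ccdB Survival cells are not suitable).

The expression cassette sits between the Tn7R and Tn7L mini-Tn7 ends, together with a gentamicin resistance gene driven by the Pc integron promoter. In the pFastBac system this arrangement allows the whole segment to be transposed into a baculovirus bacmid. Within the cassette, the polyhedrin promoter drives an N-terminal His6-Smt3Star (SumoStar-type yeast SMT3 variant) fusion partner, followed by ccdB as a replaceable negative-selection stuffer, then a C-terminal tag region and the SV40 poly(A) signal. According to the record, the vector is linearised by PCR with one forward primer that anneals at a 3C protease site and a choice of reverse primers. The chosen reverse primer determines whether the inserted gene ends with no C-terminal tag, a 10xHis tag, a Twin-Strep tag or an EPEA tag. The feature table annotates the His and Twin-Strep elements but not the short EPEA, His6 or 3C sequences. Replacing ccdB with the gene of interest lets only recombinant clones survive in standard E. coli, which gives background-free cloning. No insert is supplied with the plasmid, which serves as one member of the pCoofy series for testing tag combinations in parallel.
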