Features (pLannotate 1.2.2; 19 found; start..end, strand, type, name):
      1..43      +  rep_origin     RSF ori (fragment): Plasmids containing the RSF 1030 origin of replication can be propagated in E. coli cells that contain additional plasmids with compatible origins.
     48..99      -  misc_feature   bom (fragment): basis of mobility region from pBR322
    167..391     -  mobile_element Tn7R: mini-Tn7 element (right end of the Tn7 transposon) Tn7
    458..991     -  CDS            GmR: gentamycin acetyltransferase; aacC1; confers resistance to gentamycin
   1161..1189    -  promoter       Pc promoter: intI1 (promoter lies within the coding sequence); class 1 integron promoter
   1167..1514    -  CDS            YPR2_ECOLX (fragment): Protein predicted: Swiss-Prot protein existence level 4. From Escherichia coli.
   1541..1632    +  promoter       polyhedrin promoter: polh from Autographa californica; promoter for the baculovirus polyhedrin gene
   1739..2038    +  CDS            SMT3: SMT3_YEAST - Experimental evidence at protein level: Swiss-Prot protein existence level 1. Not known; suppressor of MIF2 mutations. From Saccharomyces cerevisiae (strain ATCC 204508 / S288c) (Baker's yeast).
   2085..2387    +  CDS            ccdB: CcdB, a bacterial toxin that poisons DNA gyrase; ccdB; Plasmids containing the ccdB gene cannot be propagated in standard E. coli strains.
   2403..2420    +  CDS            9xHis (fragment): 9xHis affinity tag
   2424..2513    +  CDS            Twin-Strep-tag: two Strep-Tag®II moieties connected by a linker for enhanced binding to Strep-Tactin®, an engineered form of streptavidin (Schmidt et al., 2013)
   2603..2686    +  CDS            large T antigen (fragment): large T antigen from SV40 (simian virus 40)
   2709..2843    +  polyA_signal   SV40 poly(A) signal: SV40 polyadenylation signal
   2872..3037    -  mobile_element Tn7L: mini-Tn7 element (left end of the Tn7 transposon) Tn7
   3200..3216    +  CDS            lacZα (fragment): LacZα fragment of β-galactosidase; lacZ fragment
   3221..3675    +  rep_origin     f1 ori (sequence partly withheld): f1 bacteriophage origin of replication; arrow indicates direction of (+) strand synthesis
   3701..3805    +  promoter       AmpR promoter: bla
   3806..4666    +  CDS            AmpR: β-lactamase; bla; confers resistance to ampicillin, carbenicillin, and related antibiotics
   4837..5425    +  rep_origin     ori: high-copy-number ColE1/pMB1/pBR322/pUC origin of replication
>Addgene plasmid #122015 | pCoofy63 | addgene full sequence | sequence record 243586 | Addgene NGS Result
CGAACGACCGAGCGCAGCGAGTCAGTGAGCGAGGAAGCGGAAGAGCGCCTGATGCGGTATTTTCTCCTTA
CGCATCTGTGCGGTATTTCACACCGCATAGACCAGCCGCGTAACCTGGCAAAATCGGTTACGGTTGAGTA
ATAAATGGATGCCCTGCGTAAGCGGGTGTGGGCGGACAATAAAGTCTTAAACTGAACAAAATAGATCTAA
ACTATGACAATAAAGTCTTAAACTAGACAGAATAGTTGTAAACTGAAATCAGTCCAGTTATGCTGTGAAA
AAGCATACTGGACTTTTGTTATGGCTAAAGCAAACTCTTCATTTTCTGAAGTGCAAATTGCCCGTCGTAT
TAAAGAGGGGCGTGGCCAAGGGCATGGTAAAGACTATATTCGCGGCGTTGTGACAATTTACCGAACAACT
CCGCGGCCGGGAAGCCGATCTCGGCTTGAACGAATTGTTAGGTGGCGGTACTTGGGTCGATATCAAAGTG
CATCACTTCTTCCCGTATGCCCAACTTTGTATAGAGAGCCACTGCGGGATCGTCACCGTAATCTGCTTGC
ACGTAGATCACATAAGCACCAAGCGCGTTGGCCTCATGCTTGAGGAGATTGATGAGCGCGGTGGCAATGC
CCTGCCTCCGGTGCTCGCCGGAGACTGCGAGATCATAGATATAGATCTCACTACGCGGCTGCTCAAACTT
GGGCAGAACGTAAGCCGCGAGAGCGCCAACAACCGCTTCTTGGTCGAAGGCAGCAAGCGCGATGAATGTC
TTACTACGGAGCAAGTTCCCGAGGTAATCGGAGTCCGGCTGATGTTGGGAGTAGGTGGCTACGTCTCCGA
ACTCACGACCGAAAAGATCAAGAGCAGCCCGCATGGATTTGACTTGGTCAGGGCCGAGCCTACATGTGCG
AATGATGCCCATACTTGAGCCACCTAACTTTGTTTTAGGGCGACTGCCCTGCTGCGTAACATCGTTGCTG
CTCCATAACATCAAACATCGACCCACGGCGTAACGCGCTTGCTGCTTGGATGCCCGAGGCATAGACTGTA
CAAAAAAACAGTCATAACAAGCCATGAAAACCGCCACTGCGCCGTTACCACCGCTGCGTTCGGTCAAGGT
TCTGGACCAGTTGCGTGAGCGCATACGCTACTTGCATTACAGTTTACGAACCGAACAGGCTTATGTCAAC
TGGGTTCGTGCCTTCATCCGTTTCCACGGTGTGCGTCACCCGGCAACCTTGGGCAGCAGCGAAGTCGAGG
CATTTCTGTCCTGGCTGGCGAACGAGCGCAAGGTTTCGGTCTCCACGCATCGTCAGGCATTGGCGGCCTT
GCTGTTCTTCTACGGCAAGGTGCTGTGCACGGATCTGCCCTGGCTTCAGGAGATCGGAAGACCTCGGCCG
TCGCGGCGCTTGCCGGTGGTGCTGACCCCGGATGAAGTGGTTCGCATCCTCGGTTTTCTGGAAGGCGAGC
ATCGTTTGTTCGCCCAGGACTCTAGCTATAGTTCTAGTGGTTGGCTACGTATACTCCGGAATATTAATAG
ATCATGGAGATAATTAAAATGATAACCATCTCGCAAATAAATAAGTATTTTACTGTTTTCGTAACAGTTT
TGTAATAAAAAAACCTATAAATATTCCGGATTATTCATACCGTCCCACCATCGGGCGCGGATCCCGGTCC
GAAGCGCGCGGAATTCATGGGCCGCGGAAGCCACCATCACCACCATCACGGCTCTGGAATGAGCGACTCC
GAGGTGAACCAGGAGGCCAAGCCCGAGGTGAAGCCCGAGGTGAAGCCCGAGACCCACATCAACCTGAAGG
TGTCCGACGGCTCCTCCGAGATTTTCTTCAAGATCAAGAAGACCACCCCCCTGCGCCGCCTGATGGAGGC
CTTCGCCAAGCGCCAGGGCAAGGAGATGGACTCCCTGACCTTCCTGTACGACGGCATCGAGATCCAGGCC
GACCAGACCCCCGAGGACCTGGACATGGAGGACAACGACATCATCGAGGCCCACCGCGAGCAGATCGGCG
GATTGACAACATAAAAACTTTGTGTTATACTTGTAACGTAAGGAGGTAATGATTCAGTTTAAGGTTTACA
CCTATAAAAGAGAGAGCCGTTATCGTCTGTTTGTGGATGTACAGAGTGATATTATTGACACGCCCGGGCG
ACGGATGGTGATCCCCCTGGCCAGTGCACGTCTGCTGTCAGATAAAGTCTCCCGTGAACTTTACCCGGTG
GTGCATATCGGGGATGAAAGCTGGCGCATGATGACCACCGATATGGCCAGTGTGCCGGTCTCCGTTATCG
GGGAAGAAGTGGCTGATCTCAGCCACCGCGAAAATGACATCAAAAACGCCATTAACCTGATGTTCTGGGG
AATATAAGAGCATCATCATCATCACCACCACCACCACCACTGAAGCGCTTGGAGCCACCCGCAGTTCGAA
AAAGGTGGAGGTTCTGGCGGTGGATCGGGAGGTTCAGCGTGGAGCCACCCGCAGTTCGAGAAATAGGAAC
CGGAAGCGTGAGCGGCCGCTTTCGAATCTAGAGCCTGCAGTCTCGAGGCATGCGGTACCAAGCTTGTCGA
GAAGTACTAGAGGATCATAATCAGCCATACCACATTTGTAGAGGTTTTACTTGCTTTAAAAAACCTCCCA
CACCTCCCCCTGAACCTGAAACATAAAATGAATGCAATTGTTGTTGTTAACTTGTTTATTGCAGCTTATA
ATGGTTACAAATAAAGCAATAGCATCACAAATTTCACAAATAAAGCATTTTTTTCACTGCATTCTAGTTG
TGGTTTGTCCAAACTCATCAATGTATCTTATCATGTCTGGATCTGATCACTGCTTGAGCCTAGGAGATCC
GAACCAGATAAGTGAAATCTAGTTCCAAACTATTTTGTCATTTTTAATTTTCGTATTAGCTTACGACGCT
ACACCCAGTTCCCATCTATTTTGTCACTCTTCCCTAAATAATCCTTAAAAACTCCATTTCCACCCCTCCC
AGTTCCCAACTATTTTGTCCGCCCACAGCGGGGCATTTTTCTTCCTGTTATGTTTTTAATCAAACATCCT
GCCAACTCCATGTGACAAACCGTCATCTTCGGCTACTTTTTCTCTGTCACAGAATGAAAATTTTTCTGTC
ATCTCTTCGTTATTAATGTTTGTAATTGACTGAATATCAACGCTTATTTGCAGCCTGAATGGCGAATGGG
[124 nt withheld, positions 3221-3344]
C
[91 nt withheld, positions 3346-3436]
A
[49 nt withheld, positions 3438-3486]
CCTTTGACGTTGGAGTCCACGTTCTT
[37 nt withheld, positions 3513-3549]
ACCCTATCTCGGTCTATTCTTTTGATTTATAAGGGATTTTGCCGATTTCGGCCTATTGGTTAAAAAATGA
GCTGATTTAACAAAAATTTAACGCGAATTTTAACAAAATATTAACGCTTACAATTTAGGTGGCACTTTTC
GGGGAAATGTGCGCGGAACCCCTATTTGTTTATTTTTCTAAATACATTCAAATATGTATCCGCTCATGAG
ACAATAACCCTGATAAATGCTTCAATAATATTGAAAAAGGAAGAGTATGAGTATTCAACATTTCCGTGTC
GCCCTTATTCCCTTTTTTGCGGCATTTTGCCTTCCTGTTTTTGCTCACCCAGAAACGCTGGTGAAAGTAA
AAGATGCTGAAGATCAGTTGGGTGCACGAGTGGGTTACATCGAACTGGATCTCAACAGCGGTAAGATCCT
TGAGAGTTTTCGCCCCGAAGAACGTTTTCCAATGATGAGCACTTTTAAAGTTCTGCTATGTGGCGCGGTA
TTATCCCGTATTGACGCCGGGCAAGAGCAACTCGGTCGCCGCATACACTATTCTCAGAATGACTTGGTTG
AGTACTCACCAGTCACAGAAAAGCATCTTACGGATGGCATGACAGTAAGAGAATTATGCAGTGCTGCCAT
AACCATGAGTGATAACACTGCGGCCAACTTACTTCTGACAACGATCGGAGGACCGAAGGAGCTAACCGCT
TTTTTGCACAACATGGGGGATCATGTAACTCGCCTTGATCGTTGGGAACCGGAGCTGAATGAAGCCATAC
CAAACGACGAGCGTGACACCACGATGCCTGTAGCAATGGCAACAACGTTGCGCAAACTATTAACTGGCGA
ACTACTTACTCTAGCTTCCCGGCAACAATTAATAGACTGGATGGAGGCGGATAAAGTTGCAGGACCACTT
CTGCGCTCGGCCCTTCCGGCTGGCTGGTTTATTGCTGATAAATCTGGAGCCGGTGAGCGTGGGTCTCGCG
GTATCATTGCAGCACTGGGGCCAGATGGTAAGCCCTCCCGTATCGTAGTTATCTACACGACGGGGAGTCA
GGCAACTATGGATGAACGAAATAGACAGATCGCTGAGATAGGTGCCTCACTGATTAAGCATTGGTAACTG
TCAGACCAAGTTTACTCATATATACTTTAGATTGATTTAAAACTTCATTTTTAATTTAAAAGGATCTAGG
TGAAGATCCTTTTTGATAATCTCATGACCAAAATCCCTTAACGTGAGTTTTCGTTCCACTGAGCGTCAGA
CCCCGTAGAAAAGATCAAAGGATCTTCTTGAGATCCTTTTTTTCTGCGCGTAATCTGCTGCTTGCAAACA
AAAAAACCACCGCTACCAGCGGTGGTTTGTTTGCCGGATCAAGAGCTACCAACTCTTTTTCCGAAGGTAA
CTGGCTTCAGCAGAGCGCAGATACCAAATACTGTTCTTCTAGTGTAGCCGTAGTTAGGCCACCACTTCAA
GAACTCTGTAGCACCGCCTACATACCTCGCTCTGCTAATCCTGTTACCAGTGGCTGCTGCCAGTGGCGAT
AAGTCGTGTCTTACCGGGTTGGACTCAAGACGATAGTTACCGGATAAGGCGCAGCGGTCGGGCTGAACGG
GGGGTTCGTGCACACAGCCCAGCTTGGAGCGAACGACCTACACCGAACTGAGATACCTACAGCGTGAGCT
ATGAGAAAGCGCCACGCTTCCCGAAGGGAGAAAGGCGGACAGGTATCCGGTAAGCGGCAGGGTCGGAACA
GGAGAGCGCACGAGGGAGCTTCCAGGGGGAAACGCCTGGTATCTTTATAGTCCTGTCGGGTTTCGCCACC
TCTGACTTGAGCGTCGATTTTTGTGATGCTCGTCAGGGGGGCGGAGCCTATGGAAAAACGCCAGCAACGC
GGCCTTTTTACGGTTCCTGGCCTTTTGCTGGCCTTTTGCTCACATGTTCTTTCCTGCGTTATCCCCTGAT
TCTGTGGATAACCGTATTACCGCCTTTGAGTGAGCTGATACCGCTCGCCGCAGC
